Addgene plasmid #81425: pDONR223_ADORA2A_p.R220W
Purpose: Gateway Donor vector containing ADORA2A , part of the Target Accelerator Plasmid Collection.
Depositing lab: Jesse Boehm & William Hahn & David Root. Depositing organization: Broad Institute. Publication: Systematic Functional Interrogation of Rare Cancer Variants Identifies Oncogenic Alleles. Kim E, Ilic N, Shrestha Y, Zou L, Kamburov A, Zhu C, Yang X, Lubonja R, Tran N, Nguyen C, Lawrence MS, Piccioni F, Bagul M, Doench JG, Chouinard CR, Wu X, Hogstrom L, Natoli T, Tamayo P, Horn H, Corsello SM, Lage K, Root DE, Subramanian A, Golub TR, Getz G, Boehm JS, Hahn WC. Cancer Discov. 2016 Jul;6(7):714-26. doi: 10.1158/2159-8290.CD-16-0160. Epub 2016 May 4. PubMed 27147599.
Backbone
  Vector backbone: pDONR223
  Backbone manufacturer: Invitrogen
  Backbone size w/o insert (bp): 2790
  Vector type: Gateway Entry vector
Growth in bacteria
  Bacterial resistance: Spectinomycin, 50 μg/mL
  Growth temperature: 37°C
  Growth strain: DH5alpha
  Copy number: High Copy
Gene/Insert
  Gene/Insert name: ADORA2A
  Species: H. sapiens (human)
  Mutation: R220W
  GenBank ID: NM_000675.5
  Entrez Gene: ADORA2A (a.k.a. A2aR, ADORA2, RDC8)
  Promoter: None
  Cloning method: Gateway Cloning
  Sequencing primers: 5′ M13pUC-fwd; 3′ M13-Rev
Terms and licenses: Academic/Nonprofit Terms; Industry Terms: Not Available to Industry
Depositor comments: Open state: NO stop codon immediately follows insert
How to cite: pDONR223_ADORA2A_p.R220W was a gift from Jesse Boehm & William Hahn & David Root (Addgene plasmid # 81425 ; http://n2t.net/addgene:81425 ; RRID:Addgene_81425)
