[The description below was written by a language model from this plasmid's Addgene catalogue record and pLannotate feature annotations shown in this document.]
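Description:
pDONR223_ADORA2A_p.R220W is a Gateway entry clone built on the Invitrogen pDONR223 backbone and carrying the human adenosine A2a receptor open reading frame (ADORA2A) with an R220W missense substitution. It is a bacterial propagation and shuttling plasmid rather than an expression vector. It replicates in E. coli from a high-copy ColE1/pUC-type origin and is selected with spectinomycin through the aadA (SmR) aminoglycoside adenylyltransferase gene, which lies downstream of a class 1 integron Pc promoter fragment. The sequenced record is about 4.0 kb, consistent with a roughly 2.8 kb backbone plus the insert. It also shows small vestigial fragments of lacZα, lacI and a gentamicin resistance gene, along with rrnB T1 and T2 terminators that insulate the cloning region from read-through transcription.

The ADORA2A coding sequence, about 1.2 kb, sits between two attL recombination sites. The automated annotation labels the upstream site attL3 and the downstream site attL2. These sites allow LR Clonase-mediated transfer of the ORF into any compatible Gateway destination vector. No promoter drives the insert, and the only nearby promoter is a T7 promoter on the opposite strand beyond the downstream attL site. The clone is in the "open" configuration, with no stop codon immediately after the ORF, so the receptor can be fused in frame to C-terminal tags or reporters supplied by the destination vector.

The plasmid belongs to the Target Accelerator Plasmid Collection, a set of wild-type and variant alleles assembled for systematic functional testing of rare cancer-associated mutations. Its typical use is as a source clone for generating expression constructs to compare the R220W variant with the wild-type receptor.
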