Features (pLannotate 1.2.2; 12 found; start..end, strand, type, name):
     38..74      -  CDS            lacZα (fragment): LacZα fragment of β-galactosidase; lacZ fragment
     91..186     +  protein_bind   attL3: mutant version of attL; recombination site for the Gateway® LR reaction LR Clonase™
    192..1427    +  CDS            ADORA2A: AA2AR_HUMAN - Also known as ADORA2. Experimental evidence at protein level: Swiss-Prot protein existence level 1. Receptor for adenosine (By similarity). The activity of this receptor is mediated by G proteins which activate adenylyl cyclase (By similarity). From Homo sapiens (Human).
   1430..1528    -  protein_bind   attL2: mutant version of attL; recombination site for the Gateway® LR reaction LR Clonase™
   1546..1564    -  promoter       T7 promoter: promoter for bacteriophage T7 RNA polymerase
   1754..1777    +  promoter       Pc promoter (fragment): intI1 (promoter lies within the coding sequence); class 1 integron promoter
   1953..2009    +  CDS            GmR (fragment): gentamycin acetyltransferase; aacC1; confers resistance to gentamycin
   2016..2807    +  CDS            SmR: aminoglycoside adenylyltransferase (Murphy, 1985); aadA; confers resistance to spectinomycin and streptomycin
   2900..3488    +  rep_origin     ori: high-copy-number ColE1/pMB1/pBR322/pUC origin of replication
   3671..3763    +  CDS            lacI (fragment): lac repressor; lacI; The lac repressor binds to the lac operator to inhibit transcription in E. coli. This inhibition can be relieved by adding lactose or isopropyl-β-D-thiogalactopyranoside (IPTG).
   3818..3845    -  terminator     rrnB T2 terminator: transcription terminator T2 from the E. coli rrnB gene
   3977..4020    +  terminator     rrnB T1 terminator: Escherichia coli rrnB; transcription terminator T1 from the E. coli rrnB gene
>Addgene plasmid #81425 | pDONR223_ADORA2A_p.R220W | addgene full sequence | sequence record 168131 | Addgene NGS Result
GGCAGTTCCCTACTCTCGCGTTAACGCTAGCATGGATGTTTTCCCAGTCACGACGTTGTAAAACGACGGC
CAGTCTTAAGCTCGGGCCCCAAATAATGATTTTATTTTGACTGATAGTGACCTGTTCGTTGCAACAAATT
GATGAGCAATGCTTTTTTATAATGCCAACTTTGTACAAAAAAGTTGGCACCATGCCCATCATGGGCTCCT
CGGTGTACATCACGGTGGAGCTGGCCATTGCTGTGCTGGCCATCCTGGGCAATGTGCTGGTGTGCTGGGC
CGTGTGGCTCAACAGCAACCTGCAGAACGTCACCAACTACTTTGTGGTGTCACTGGCGGCGGCCGACATC
GCAGTGGGTGTGCTCGCCATCCCCTTTGCCATCACCATCAGCACCGGGTTCTGCGCTGCCTGCCACGGCT
GCCTCTTCATTGCCTGCTTCGTCCTGGTCCTCACGCAGAGCTCCATCTTCAGTCTCCTGGCCATCGCCAT
TGACCGCTACATTGCCATCCGCATCCCGCTCCGGTACAATGGCTTGGTGACCGGCACGAGGGCTAAGGGC
ATCATTGCCATCTGCTGGGTGCTGTCGTTTGCCATCGGCCTGACTCCCATGCTAGGTTGGAACAACTGCG
GTCAGCCAAAGGAGGGCAAGAACCACTCCCAGGGCTGCGGGGAGGGCCAAGTGGCCTGTCTCTTTGAGGA
TGTGGTCCCCATGAACTACATGGTGTACTTCAACTTCTTTGCCTGTGTGCTGGTGCCCCTGCTGCTCATG
CTGGGTGTCTATTTGCGGATCTTCCTGGCGGCGCGACGACAGCTGAAGCAGATGGAGAGCCAGCCTCTGC
CGGGGGAGTGGGCACGGTCCACACTGCAGAAGGAGGTCCATGCTGCCAAGTCACTGGCCATCATTGTGGG
GCTCTTTGCCCTCTGCTGGCTGCCCCTACACATCATCAACTGCTTCACTTTCTTCTGCCCCGACTGCAGC
CACGCCCCTCTCTGGCTCATGTACCTGGCCATCGTCCTCTCCCACACCAATTCGGTTGTGAATCCCTTCA
TCTACGCCTACCGTATCCGCGAGTTCCGCCAGACCTTCCGCAAGATCATTCGCAGCCACGTCCTGAGGCA
GCAAGAACCTTTCAAGGCAGCTGGCACCAGTGCCCGGGTCTTGGCAGCTCATGGCAGTGACGGAGAGCAG
GTCAGCCTCCGTCTCAACGGCCACCCGCCAGGAGTGTGGGCCAACGGCAGTGCTCCCCACCCTGAGCGGA
GGCCCAATGGCTACGCCCTGGGGCTGGTGAGTGGAGGGAGTGCCCAAGAGTCCCAGGGGAACACGGGCCT
CCCAGACGTGGAGCTCCTTAGCCATGAGCTCAAGGGAGTGTGCCCAGAGCCCCCTGGCCTAGATGACCCC
CTGGCCCAGGATGGAGCAGGAGTGTCCTGCCCAACTTTCTTGTACAAAGTTGGCATTATAAGAAAGCATT
GCTTATCAATTTGTTGCAACGAACAGGTCACTATCAGTCAAAATAAAATCATTATTTGCCATCCAGCTGA
TATCCCCTATAGTGAGTCGTATTACATGGTCATAGCTGTTTCCTGGCAGCTCTGGCCCGTGTCTCAAAAT
CTCTGATGTTACATTGCACAAGATAAAAATATATCATCATGCCTCCTCTAGACCAGCCAGGACAGAAATG
CCTCGACTTCGCTGCTACCCAAGGTTGCCGGGTGACGCACACCGTGGAAACGGATGAAGGCACGAACCCA
GTGGACATAAGCCTGTTCGGTTCGTAAGCTGTAATGCAAGTAGCGTATGCGCTCACGCAACTGGTCCAGA
ACCTTGACCGAACGCAGCGGTGGTAACGGCGCAGTGGCGGTTTTCATGGCTTGTTATGACTGTTTTTTTG
GGGTACAGTCTATGCCTCGGGCATCCAAGCAGCAAGCGCGTTACGCCGTGGGTCGATGTTTGATGTTATG
GAGCAGCAACGATGTTACGCAGCAGGGCAGTCGCCCTAAAACAAAGTTAAACATTATGAGGGAAGCGGTG
ATCGCCGAAGTATCGACTCAACTATCAGAGGTAGTTGGCGTCATCGAGCGCCATCTCGAACCGACGTTGC
TGGCCGTACATTTGTACGGCTCCGCAGTGGATGGCGGCCTGAAGCCACACAGTGATATTGATTTGCTGGT
TACGGTGACCGTAAGGCTTGATGAAACAACGCGGCGAGCTTTGATCAACGACCTTTTGGAAACTTCGGCT
TCCCCTGGAGAGAGCGAGATTCTCCGCGCTGTAGAAGTCACCATTGTTGTGCACGACGACATCATTCCGT
GGCGTTATCCAGCTAAGCGCGAACTGCAATTTGGAGAATGGCAGCGCAATGACATTCTTGCAGGTATCTT
CGAGCCAGCCACGATCGACATTGATCTGGCTATCTTGCTGACAAAAGCAAGAGAACATAGCGTTGCCTTG
GTAGGTCCAGCGGCGGAGGAACTCTTTGATCCGGTTCCTGAACAGGATCTATTTGAGGCGCTAAATGAAA
CCTTAACGCTATGGAACTCGCCGCCCGACTGGGCTGGCGATGAGCGAAATGTAGTGCTTACGTTGTCCCG
CATTTGGTACAGCGCAGTAACCGGCAAAATCGCGCCGAAGGATGTCGCTGCCGACTGGGCAATGGAGCGC
CTGCCGGCCCAGTATCAGCCCGTCATACTTGAAGCTAGACAGGCTTATCTTGGACAAGAAGAAGATCGCT
TGGCCTCGCGCGCAGATCAGTTGGAAGAATTTGTCCACTACGTGAAAGGCGAGATCACCAAGGTAGTCGG
CAAATAACCCTCGAGCCACCCATGACCAAAATCCCTTAACGTGAGTTACGCGTCGTTCCACTGAGCGTCA
GACCCCGTAGAAAAGATCAAAGGATCTTCTTGAGATCCTTTTTTTCTGCGCGTAATCTGCTGCTTGCAAA
CAAAAAAACCACCGCTACCAGCGGTGGTTTGTTTGCCGGATCAAGAGCTACCAACTCTTTTTCCGAAGGT
AACTGGCTTCAGCAGAGCGCAGATACCAAATACTGTTCTTCTAGTGTAGCCGTAGTTAGGCCACCACTTC
AAGAACTCTGTAGCACCGCCTACATACCTCGCTCTGCTAATCCTGTTACCAGTGGCTGCTGCCAGTGGCG
ATAAGTCGTGTCTTACCGGGTTGGACTCAAGACGATAGTTACCGGATAAGGCGCAGCGGTCGGGCTGAAC
GGGGGGTTCGTGCACACAGCCCAGCTTGGAGCGAACGACCTACACCGAACTGAGATACCTACAGCGTGAG
CTATGAGAAAGCGCCACGCTTCCCGAAGGGAGAAAGGCGGACAGGTATCCGGTAAGCGGCAGGGTCGGAA
CAGGAGAGCGCACGAGGGAGCTTCCAGGGGGAAACGCCTGGTATCTTTATAGTCCTGTCGGGTTTCGCCA
CCTCTGACTTGAGCGTCGATTTTTGTGATGCTCGTCAGGGGGGCGGAGCCTATGGAAAAACGCCAGCAAC
GCGGCCTTTTTACGGTTCCTGGCCTTTTGCTGGCCTTTTGCTCACATGTTCTTTCCTGCGTTATCCCCTG
ATTCTGTGGATAACCGTATTACCGCCTTTGAGTGAGCTGATACCGCTCGCCGCAGCCGAACGACCGAGCG
CAGCGAGTCAGTGAGCGAGGAAGCGGAAGAGCGCCCAATACGCAAACCGCCTCTCCCCGCGCGTTGGCCG
ATTCATTAATGCAGCTGGCACGACAGGTTTCCCGACTGGAAAGCGGGCAGTGAGCGCAACGCAATTAATA
CGCGTACCGCTAGCCAGGAAGAGTTTGTAGAAACGCAAAAAGGCCATCCGTCAGGATGGCCTTCTGCTTA
GTTTGATGCCTGGCAGTTTATGGCGGGCGTCCTGCCCGCCACCCTCCGGGCCGTTGCTTCACAACGTTCA
AATCCGCTCCCGGCGGATTTGTCCTACTCAGGAGAGCGTTCACCGACAAACAACAGATAAAACGAAAGGC
CCAGTCTTCCGACTGAGCCTTTCGTTTTATTTGATGCCT
