>Addgene plasmid #81425 | pDONR223_ADORA2A_p.R220W | depositor partial sequence | sequence record 154744 | Insert sequence
ATGCCCATCATGGGCTCCTCGGTGTACATCACGGTGGAGCTGGCCATTGCTGTGCTGGCCATCCTGGGCA
ATGTGCTGGTGTGCTGGGCCGTGTGGCTCAACAGCAACCTGCAGAACGTCACCAACTACTTTGTGGTGTC
ACTGGCGGCGGCCGACATCGCAGTGGGTGTGCTCGCCATCCCCTTTGCCATCACCATCAGCACCGGGTTC
TGCGCTGCCTGCCACGGCTGCCTCTTCATTGCCTGCTTCGTCCTGGTCCTCACGCAGAGCTCCATCTTCA
GTCTCCTGGCCATCGCCATTGACCGCTACATTGCCATCCGCATCCCGCTCCGGTACAATGGCTTGGTGAC
CGGCACGAGGGCTAAGGGCATCATTGCCATCTGCTGGGTGCTGTCGTTTGCCATCGGCCTGACTCCCATG
CTAGGTTGGAACAACTGCGGTCAGCCAAAGGAGGGCAAGAACCACTCCCAGGGCTGCGGGGAGGGCCAAG
TGGCCTGTCTCTTTGAGGATGTGGTCCCCATGAACTACATGGTGTACTTCAACTTCTTTGCCTGTGTGCT
GGTGCCCCTGCTGCTCATGCTGGGTGTCTATTTGCGGATCTTCCTGGCGGCGCGACGACAGCTGAAGCAG
ATGGAGAGCCAGCCTCTGCCGGGGGAGTGGGCACGGTCCACACTGCAGAAGGAGGTCCATGCTGCCAAGT
CACTGGCCATCATTGTGGGGCTCTTTGCCCTCTGCTGGCTGCCCCTACACATCATCAACTGCTTCACTTT
CTTCTGCCCCGACTGCAGCCACGCCCCTCTCTGGCTCATGTACCTGGCCATCGTCCTCTCCCACACCAAT
TCGGTTGTGAATCCCTTCATCTACGCCTACCGTATCCGCGAGTTCCGCCAGACCTTCCGCAAGATCATTC
GCAGCCACGTCCTGAGGCAGCAAGAACCTTTCAAGGCAGCTGGCACCAGTGCCCGGGTCTTGGCAGCTCA
TGGCAGTGACGGAGAGCAGGTCAGCCTCCGTCTCAACGGCCACCCGCCAGGAGTGTGGGCCAACGGCAGT
GCTCCCCACCCTGAGCGGAGGCCCAATGGCTACGCCCTGGGGCTGGTGAGTGGAGGGAGTGCCCAAGAGT
CCCAGGGGAACACGGGCCTCCCAGACGTGGAGCTCCTTAGCCATGAGCTCAAGGGAGTGTGCCCAGAGCC
CCCTGGCCTAGATGACCCCCTGGCCCAGGATGGAGCAGGAGTGTCC
